Addgene plasmid #57567: dEos-Tubulin-3
Purpose: Localization: Microtubules, Excitation: 505 / 569, Emission: 516 / 581
Depositing lab: Michael Davidson. Depositing organization: Florida State University, Tallahassee.
Backbone
  Vector backbone: dEos
  Backbone size w/o insert (bp): 4750
  Vector type: Mammalian Expression
  Selectable markers: Neomycin (select with G418)
Growth in bacteria
  Bacterial resistance: Kanamycin, 50 μg/mL
  Growth temperature: 37°C
  Growth strain: DH5alpha
  Copy number: High Copy
Gene/Insert
  Gene/Insert name: Tubulin (alt name: NM_006082.2)
  Species: H. sapiens (human)
  Entrez Gene: TUBA1B (a.k.a. K-ALPHA-1)
  Promoter: CMV
  Tag / fusion protein: dEos
  Cloning method: Unknown
  Sequencing primers: 5′ CMV-F; 3′ SV40pA-R
Terms and licenses: Academic/Nonprofit Terms; Industry Terms
Depositor comments: . Excitation = 505 / 569; Emission = 516 / 581
How to cite: dEos-Tubulin-3 was a gift from Michael Davidson (Addgene plasmid # 57567 ; http://n2t.net/addgene:57567 ; RRID:Addgene_57567)
