[The description below was written by a language model from this plasmid's Addgene catalogue record.]
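Description:
dEos-Tubulin-3 is a mammalian expression plasmid that encodes a fusion of the fluorescent protein dEos with human alpha-tubulin (TUBA1B, also known as K-ALPHA-1), intended to label microtubules in living or fixed cells. It is built on a dEos backbone of about 4.75 kb before the insert was added. In bacteria it is maintained at high copy number under kanamycin selection. A neomycin resistance marker allows G418 selection of transfected mammalian cells, so stable lines can be derived as well as transient expression. The origin of replication is not named in the record, and no feature table is provided, so the detailed layout of the backbone cannot be confirmed.

Expression of the fusion is driven by the CMV promoter, a strong constitutive promoter in most mammalian cell types. The sequencing primer listed for the 3′ end suggests that an SV40 polyadenylation signal follows the open reading frame. The construct name suggests that dEos sits at the N-terminus of tubulin, possibly with "3" referring to a linker, but the record states neither the tag orientation nor the meaning of that number, and the cloning method is listed as unknown.

Eos-family proteins are green-to-red photoconvertible. This fits the two recorded spectral states: excitation and emission at 505/516 nm for the green form and 569/581 nm for the red form. Because the tagged tubulin incorporates into the microtubule lattice, the construct is suited to imaging the microtubule cytoskeleton. It can also be used for optical highlighting and tracking of selected microtubule populations after photoconversion, and for photoactivation-based super-resolution approaches.
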