>Addgene plasmid #57567 | dEos-Tubulin-3 | depositor partial sequence | sequence record 88713 | insert sequence
GACGTCAGATCCGCTAGCATGAGTGCGATTAAGCCAGACATGAAGATCAACCTCCGTATGGAAGGCAACG
TAAACGGGCACCACTTTGTGATCGACGGAGATGGTACAGGCAAGCCTTTTGAGGGAAAACAGAGTATGGA
TCTTGAAGTCAAAGAGGGCGGACCTCTGCCTTTTGCCTTTGATATCCTGACCACTGCATTCCATTACGGC
AACAGGGTATTCGCCGAATATCCAGACCACATACAAGACTATTTTAAGCAGTCGTTTCCTAAGGGGTATT
CGTGGGAACGAAGCTTGACTTTCGAAGACGGGGGCATTTGCATTGCCAGAAACGACATAACAATGGAAGG
GGACACTTTCTATAATAAAGTTCGATTTCACGGTGTAAACTTTCCCGCCAATGGTCCAGTTATGCAGAAG
AAGACGCTGAAATGGGAGCCCTCCACTGAGAAAATGTATGTGCGTGATGGAGTGCTGACGGGTGATATTC
ACATGGCTTTGTTGCTTGAAGGAAATGCCCATTACCGATGTGACTTCAGAACTACTTACAAAGCTAAGGA
GAAGGGTGTCAAGTTACCAGGCTACCACTTTGTGGACCACTGCATTGAGATTTTAAGCCATGACAAAGAT
TACAACAAGGTTAAGCTGTATGAGCATGCTGTTGCTCATTCTGGATTGCCTGACAATGCCAGACGAAGAT
CTCGAGTGCGTGAGTGCATCTCCATCCACGTTGGCCAGGCTGGTGTCCAGATTGGCAATGCCTGCTGGGA
GCTCTACTGCCTGGAACACGGCATCCAGCCCGATGGCCAGATGCCAAGTGACAAGACCATTGGGGGAGGA
GATGACTCCTTCAACACCTTCTTCAGTGAGACGGGCGCTGGCAAGCACGTGCCCCGGGCTGTGTTTGTAG
ACTTGGAACCCACAGTCATTGATGAAGTTCGCACTGGCACCTACCGCCAGCTCTTCCACCCTGAGCAGCT
CATCAC
