>Addgene plasmid #57567 | dEos-Tubulin-3 | depositor partial sequence | sequence record 88714 | insert sequence 2
CAAGCTGGCTGACCAGTGCACCGGTCTTCAGGGCTTCTTGGTTTTCCACAGCTTTGGTGGGGGAACTGGT
TCTGGGTTCACCTCCCTGCTCATGGAACGTCTCTCAGTTGATTATGGCAAGAAGTCCAAGCTGGAGTTCT
CCATTTACCCAGCACCCCAGGTTTCCACAGCTGTAGTTGAGCCCTACAACTCCATCCTCACCACCCACAC
CACCCTGGAGCACTCTGATTGTGCCTTCATGGTAGACAATGAGGCCATCTATGACATCTGTCGTAGAAAC
CTCGATATCGAGCGCCCAACCTACACTAACCTTAACCGCCTTATTAGCCAGATTGTGTCCTCCATCACTG
CTTCCCTGAGATTTGATGGAGCCCTGAATGTTGACCTGACAGAATTCCAGACCAACCTGGTGCCCTACCC
CCGCATCCACTTCCCTCTGGCCACATATGCCCCTGTCATCTCTGCTGAGAAAGCCTACCATGAACAGCTT
TCTGTAGCAGAGATCACCAATGCTTGCTTTGAGCCAGCCAACCAGATGGTGAAATGTGACCCTCGCCATG
GTAAATACATGGCTTGCTGCCTGTTGTACCGTGGTGACGTGGTTCCCAAAGATGTCAATGCTGCCATTGC
CACCATCAAAACCAAGCGCAGCATCCAGTTTGTGGATTGGTGCCCCACTGGCTTCAAGGTTGGCATCAAC
TACCAGCCTCCCACTGTGGTGCCTGGTGGAGACCTGGCCAAGGTACAGAGAGCTGTGTGCATGCTGAGCA
ACACCACAGCCATTGCTGAGGCCTGGGCTCGCCTGGACCACAAGTTTGACCTGATGTATGCCAAGCGTGC
CTTTGTTCACTGGTACGTGGGTGAGGGGATGGAGGAAGGCGAGTTTTCAGAGGCCCGTGAAGATATGGCT
GCCCTTGAGAAGGATTATGAGGAGGTTGGTGTGGATTCTGTTGAAGGAGAGGGTGAGGAAGAAGGAGAGG
AATACTAAGGATCCACCGGATCTAGATAACTGATCATAATCAGCCATACCACAT
